Addgene plasmid #118288: pAAV-DYRK4-2A-GFP
Purpose: Expresses mouse DYRK4 tagged with 2A peptide at it's C-terminus and GFP in mammalian cells.
Depositing lab: Vance Lemmon. Depositing organization: University of Miami. Publication: Dyrk kinases regulate phosphorylation of doublecortin, cytoskeletal organization, and neuronal morphology. Slepak TI, Salay LD, Lemmon VP, Bixby JL. Cytoskeleton (Hoboken). 2012 Jul;69(7):514-27. doi: 10.1002/cm.21021. Epub 2012 Mar 7. PubMed 22359282.
Backbone
  Vector backbone: pAAV-2A-EGFP
  Backbone size w/o insert (bp): 5414
  Total vector size (bp): 7196
  Vector type: Mammalian Expression, AAV
Growth in bacteria
  Bacterial resistance: Ampicillin, 100 μg/mL
  Growth temperature: 37°C
  Growth strain: NEB Stable
  Copy number: High Copy
Gene/Insert
  Gene/Insert name: dual-specificity tyrosine-(Y)-phosphorylation regulated kinase 4 (alt name: DYRK4)
  Species: M. musculus (mouse)
  Insert size (bp): 1782
  GenBank ID: BC052324.1 XM_006505256.3
  Entrez Gene: Dyrk4 (a.k.a. AW049118, Dyrk4a, Dyrk4b)
  Promoter: CMV with beta global intron
  Tag / fusion protein: 2A peptide (C terminal on insert); EGFP (C terminal on backbone)
  Cloning method: Restriction Enzyme; 5′ cloning site BamHI (not destroyed); 3′ cloning site AgeI (not destroyed)
  Sequencing primers: 5′ tggttgggataaggctggat; 3′ aacttgtggccgtttacgtc
Terms and licenses: Academic/Nonprofit Terms; Industry Terms: Not Available to Industry
How to cite: pAAV-DYRK4-2A-GFP was a gift from Vance Lemmon (Addgene plasmid # 118288 ; http://n2t.net/addgene:118288 ; RRID:Addgene_118288)
