[The description below was written by a language model from this plasmid's Addgene catalogue record and pLannotate feature annotations shown in this document.]
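Description:
pAAV-DYRK4-2A-GFP is an adeno-associated virus transfer plasmid built on the pAAV-2A-EGFP backbone. It can be used for direct mammalian expression or for packaging into recombinant AAV. In bacteria it replicates from a high-copy ColE1/pUC-type origin and is selected with ampicillin through the β-lactamase gene. A filamentous phage (f1/M13) origin is also present in the backbone, alongside short remnants of pBR322 bom and rop sequences. The total size is about 7.2 kb.

The expression cassette lies between two AAV2 inverted terminal repeats, which are the cis elements needed for replication and encapsidation of the vector genome. The CMV immediate-early enhancer and promoter drive transcription. They are followed by a chimeric intron region containing a truncated human β-globin intron, which generally improves transcript processing and expression. The insert is the mouse Dyrk4 coding sequence (about 1.8 kb), encoding a dual-specificity tyrosine-phosphorylation-regulated kinase and cloned between BamHI and AgeI. The automated annotation labels it by homology to human DYRK4, but the catalogue gives the species as mouse. Dyrk4 is joined in frame through a 2A peptide to EGFP, so ribosomal skipping yields the kinase and the fluorescent reporter as separate proteins from one transcript, and green fluorescence marks expressing cells. A human growth hormone polyadenylation signal terminates the cassette.

In the repository's sequencing result, which is slightly shorter than the depositor's sequence, the upstream ITR appears only as fragments. In the depositor's sequence it is annotated as complete. The associated work concerns Dyrk kinases in doublecortin phosphorylation, cytoskeletal organization and neuronal morphology, which is consistent with use for overexpressing DYRK4 in neurons and other mammalian cells.
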