Features (pLannotate 1.2.2; 18 found; start..end, strand, type, name):
      1..141     -  repeat_region  AAV2 ITR: inverted terminal repeat of adeno-associated virus serotype 2 inverted
    160..524     +  enhancer       CMV enhancer: human cytomegalovirus immediate early enhancer
    597..614     -  promoter       CMV promoter (fragment): human cytomegalovirus (CMV) immediate early promoter
    676..727     +  promoter       CMVd2 promoter: truncated human cytomegalovirus (CMV) immediate early promoter that yields moderately reduced expression relative to the full-length promoter
    876..903     +  intron         CMV intron (fragment): modified intron A from human cytomegalovirus (CMV)
    908..1254    +  intron         β-globin intron (fragment): internally truncated intron from human β-globin
   1258..1305    +  CDS            HBB (fragment): HBB_COLGU - Experimental evidence at transcript level: Swiss-Prot protein existence level 2. Involved in oxygen transport from the lung to the various peripheral tissues. From Colobus guereza (Mantled guereza) (Eastern black-and-white colobus monkey).
   1589..3124    +  CDS            DYRK4: DYRK4_HUMAN - Experimental evidence at protein level: Swiss-Prot protein existence level 1. Possible non-essential role in spermiogenesis. From Homo sapiens (Human).
   3209..3925    +  CDS            EGFP: EGFP is a basic (constitutively fluorescent) green fluorescent protein published in 1996, derived from Aequorea victoria. It is reported to be a rapidly-maturing weak dimer with moderate acid sensitivity.
   3943..4419    +  polyA_signal   hGH poly(A) signal: human growth hormone polyadenylation signal
   4459..4599    +  repeat_region  AAV2 ITR: inverted terminal repeat of adeno-associated virus serotype 2 inverted
   4604..4655    -  misc_feature   bom (fragment): basis of mobility region from pBR322
   4674..5054    +  rep_origin     M13 ori (sequence partly withheld): M13 bacteriophage origin of replication; arrow indicates direction of (+) strand synthesis
   5130..5179    -  misc_feature   bom (fragment): basis of mobility region from pBR322
   5281..5316    -  CDS            rop (fragment): Rop protein, which maintains plasmids at low copy number; rop
   5411..5515    +  promoter       AmpR promoter: bla
   5516..6376    +  CDS            AmpR: β-lactamase; bla; confers resistance to ampicillin, carbenicillin, and related antibiotics
   6547..7135    +  rep_origin     ori: high-copy-number ColE1/pMB1/pBR322/pUC origin of replication
>Addgene plasmid #118288 | pAAV-DYRK4-2A-GFP | depositor full sequence | sequence record 223574 | pAAV-DYRK4-2A-GFP sequence 7196 bps
CCTGCAGGCAGCTGCGCGCTCGCTCGCTCACTGAGGCCGCCCGGGCAAAGCCCGGGCGTCGGGCGACCTT
TGGTCGCCCGGCCTCAGTGAGCGAGCGAGCGCGCAGAGAGGGAGTGGCCAACTCCATCACTAGGGGTTCC
TGCGGCCGCACGCGTGGAGCTAGTTATTAATAGTAATCAATTACGGGGTCATTAGTTCATAGCCCATATA
TGGAGTTCCGCGTTACATAACTTACGGTAAATGGCCCGCCTGGCTGACCGCCCAACGACCCCCGCCCATT
GACGTCAATAATGACGTATGTTCCCATAGTAACGTCAATAGGGACTTTCCATTGACGTCAATGGGTGGAG
TATTTACGGTAAACTGCCCACTTGGCAGTACATCAAGTGTATCATATGCCAAGTACGCCCCCTATTGACG
TCAATGACGGTAAATGGCCCGCCTGGCATTATGCCCAGTACATGACCTTATGGGACTTTCCTACTTGGCA
GTACATCTACGTATTAGTCATCGCTATTACCATGGTGATGCGGTTTTGGCAGTACATCAATGGGCGTGGA
TAGCGGTTTGACTCACGGGGATTTCCAAGTCTCCACCCCATTGACGTCAATGGGAGTTTGTTTTGCACCA
AAATCAACGGGACTTTCCAAAATGTCGTAACAACTCCGCCCCATTGACGCAAATGGGCGGTAGGCGTGTA
CGGTGGGAGGTCTATATAAGCAGAGCTCGTTTAGTGAACCGTCAGATCGCCTGGAGACGCCATCCACGCT
GTTTTGACCTCCATAGAAGACACCGGGACCGATCCAGCCTCCGCGGATTCGAATCCCGGCCGGGAACGGT
GCATTGGAACGCGGATTCCCCGTGCCAAGAGTGACGTAAGTACCGCCTATAGAGTCTATAGGCCCACAAA
AAATGCTTTCTTCTTTTAATATACTTTTTTGTTTATCTTATTTCTAATACTTTCCCTAATCTCTTTCTTT
CAGGGCAATAATGATACAATGTATCATGCCTCTTTGCACCATTCTAAAGAATAACAGTGATAATTTCTGG
GTTAAGGCAATAGCAATATTTCTGCATATAAATATTTCTGCATATAAATTGTAACTGATGTAAGAGGTTT
CATATTGCTAATAGCAGCTACAATCCAGCTACCATTCTGCTTTTATTTTATGGTTGGGATAAGGCTGGAT
TATTCTGAGTCCAAGCTAGGCCCTTTTGCTAATCATGTTCATACCTCTTATCTTCCTCCCACAGCTCCTG
GGCAACGTGCTGGTCTGTGTGCTGGCCCATCACTTTGGCAAAGAATTGGGATTCGAACATCGATTGAATT
CCCCGGGGATCCATGAGGACGTCCAAGGCTCAGTCGGAGGTTGAGAGTAAGCCTTTGGGTCACCTCCAGA
AGCCATCCTCCAAGAACAAGAAGCTGAGAGTGAACCGATGTCCACAAAAGATTCCAAGTAACACGGCGTT
CCCTTTTGTGGACACAAAGGGGAAGAGGAACACAGTTAACTTCCCCCAGATTGGCAACAAAGTCCCATCA
AAGGGGCCCATGCAGTATCAGGAAAATCAAATTCATAATCAAGTGCTATCCTCTGAACTCAAGACTTCAG
AAATACCTTTCAACATTAACACCAAAGCCCAAGACACCAAGCCACACCCAGAACTACAAAAGAAGCACAA
AGTCCCTCTTACAGTAGCAGAGGCCCTAAAGTTCTTTAAGAATCAGCTGTCCCCTTATGAGCAAAGCGAA
ATCCTGGGCTACTCAGAGCTGTGGTTCCTGGGCCTTGAAGCCAAGAAGCTCAACGTGGTTCCAGAGAAGT
TCAGCAAGACAAGCTTTGATGATGAGCACGGTTCCTATATGAAGGTCCTGCATGACCACATTGCCTACCG
ATATGAGGTTCTGGAGATGATCGGGAAAGGGTCCTTTGGACAGGTGGCCAAGTGCTTGGATCACAAAAAC
AATGAGTTGGTGGCCCTGAAAATCATCAGGAACAAAAAGAGATTTCACCATCAGGCTCTGGTGGAGCTGA
AGATCCTGGAAGCCCTCAGAAGGAAGGACAAAGACAACAACCACAATGTGGTCCACATGAAGGATTTCTT
CTACTTCCGGAATCACCTCTGTATCACCTTTGAGCTCCTGGGAATCAACCTGTATGAGTTGATGAAGAAC
AACAGCTTTCATGGCTTCAATCTGTCCATAGTTCGGCGCTTCACCTTTTCCATTTTGAAATGCTTACACA
TGCTTTATGTAGAGAAAATCATCCACTGTGACCTCAAGCCGGAAAATATTGTGCTATACCAGAGGGGCCA
AGTCACTGTTAAAGTTATTGACTTTGGGTCAAGCTGTTATGAACACCAGAAAGTGTATACGTACATCCAA
AGTCGTTTCTACCGATCCCCAGAGGTGATTCTGGGACACCCCTATAACATGGCCATTGACATGTGGAGCC
TGGGCTGCATCATGGCGGAGCTGTACACCGGATACCCACTGTTCCCTGGGGAGAACGAGGTGGAGCAGCT
GGCTTGCATCATGGAGGTGCTGGGCCTGCCACCTGCCCACTTCACCCAGACAGCCTCCAGGAGACAGGTA
TTCTTTGATTCCAAAGGTCTTCCCAAAAATATAAACAACAACAGAGGGGGAAAAAGATACCCAGATTCCA
AGGATCTCACGATGGTGGTGAAAACCTACGATTCCAGCTTCCTGGACTTTCTCAGAAGGTGGGAGCCTTC
TCTGCGCATGACCCCCGAGCAGGCCCTCAAGCATGCCTGGATTCACGAGCCGAGGAAATTCAAACCACGG
CCCAAGCCACAGATATTAAGGAAGCCTGGTGCCAGTATTTCCTCTGAGATAAGCACGGAAAAGGCTGAAG
AGCAACAGGCCAGCAAAGGCAAAAAAGATGAGGCTACCAAAGAAACTACAGACAAATTGAAGGACGAAGC
TGAGAAGCACCTTGAGAATTCGGGCAAACAGCAGAGCTCTGTGGAGCACACAGCAGACACCATCCAGCTG
CCTCACCTAACAGAAGCTTCTGGAAAGTCAGAGACTGTTGCTGGGTCAGAGATGTCCGCAGAACAGCAGA
GCACCTCCTCCCCCAAGAGCACAAACATCTTACCACCCATCGTGACCGGTGAAGGCCGCGGCAGCCTGCT
GACCTGCGGCGATGTGGAAGAAAACCCGGGCCCGGCGCCGGGCAGCACTAGTCGGAAGCTTGTGAGCAAG
GGCGAGGAGCTGTTCACCGGGGTGGTGCCCATCCTGGTCGAGCTGGACGGCGACGTAAACGGCCACAAGT
TCAGCGTGTCCGGCGAGGGCGAGGGCGATGCCACCTACGGCAAGCTGACCCTGAAGTTCATCTGCACCAC
CGGCAAGCTGCCCGTGCCCTGGCCCACCCTCGTGACCACCCTGACCTACGGCGTGCAGTGCTTCAGCCGC
TACCCCGACCACATGAAGCAGCACGACTTCTTCAAGTCCGCCATGCCCGAAGGCTACGTCCAGGAGCGCA
CCATCTTCTTCAAGGACGACGGCAACTACAAGACCCGCGCCGAGGTGAAGTTCGAGGGCGACACCCTGGT
GAACCGCATCGAGCTGAAGGGCATCGACTTCAAGGAGGACGGCAACATCCTGGGGCACAAGCTGGAGTAC
AACTACAACAGCCACAACGTCTATATCATGGCCGACAAGCAGAAGAACGGCATCAAGGTGAACTTCAAGA
TCCGCCACAACATCGAGGACGGCAGCGTGCAGCTCGCCGACCACTACCAGCAGAACACCCCCATCGGCGA
CGGCCCCGTGCTGCTGCCCGACAACCACTACCTGAGCACCCAGTCCGCCCTGAGCAAAGACCCCAACGAG
AAGCGCGATCACATGGTCCTGCTGGAGTTCGTGACCGCCGCCGGGATCACTCTCGGCATGGACGAGCTGT
ACAAGTAACTCGAGAGATCTACGGGTGGCATCCCTGTGACCCCTCCCCAGTGCCTCTCCTGGCCCTGGAA
GTTGCCACTCCAGTGCCCACCAGCCTTGTCCTAATAAAATTAAGTTGCATCATTTTGTCTGACTAGGTGT
CCTTCTATAATATTATGGGGTGGAGGGGGGTGGTATGGAGCAAGGGGCAAGTTGGGAAGACAACCTGTAG
GGCCTGCGGGGTCTATTGGGAACCAAGCTGGAGTGCAGTGGCACAATCTTGGCTCACTGCAATCTCCGCC
TCCTGGGTTCAAGCGATTCTCCTGCCTCAGCCTCCCGAGTTGTTGGGATTCCAGGCATGCATGACCAGGC
TCAGCTAATTTTTGTTTTTTTGGTAGAGACGGGGTTTCACCATATTGGCCAGGCTGGTCTCCAACTCCTA
ATCTCAGGTGATCTACCCACCTTGGCCTCCCAAATTGCTGGGATTACAGGCGTGAACCACTGCTCCCTTC
CCTGTCCTTCTGATTTTGTAGGTAACCACGTGCGGACCGAGCGGCCGCAGGAACCCCTAGTGATGGAGTT
GGCCACTCCCTCTCTGCGCGCTCGCTCGCTCACTGAGGCCGGGCGACCAAAGGTCGCCCGACGCCCGGGC
TTTGCCCGGGCGGCCTCAGTGAGCGAGCGAGCGCGCAGCTGCCTGCAGGGGCGCCTGATGCGGTATTTTC
TCCTTACGCATCTGTGCGGTATTTCACACCGCATA
[142 nt withheld, positions 4656-4797]
C
[141 nt withheld, positions 4799-4939]
CCTTTGACGTTGGAGTCCACGTTCTTT
[37 nt withheld, positions 4967-5003]
ACCCTATCTCGGGCTATTCTTTTGATTTATAAGGGATTTTGCCGATTTCGGCCTATTGGTTAAAAAATGA
GCTGATTTAACAAAAATTTAACGCGAATTTTAACAAAATATTAACGTTTACAATTTTATGGTGCACTCTC
AGTACAATCTGCTCTGATGCCGCATAGTTAAGCCAGCCCCGACACCCGCCAACACCCGCTGACGCGCCCT
GACGGGCTTGTCTGCTCCCGGCATCCGCTTACAGACAAGCTGTGACCGTCTCCGGGAGCTGCATGTGTCA
GAGGTTTTCACCGTCATCACCGAAACGCGCGAGACGAAAGGGCCTCGTGATACGCCTATTTTTATAGGTT
AATGTCATGATAATAATGGTTTCTTAGACGTCAGGTGGCACTTTTCGGGGAAATGTGCGCGGAACCCCTA
TTTGTTTATTTTTCTAAATACATTCAAATATGTATCCGCTCATGAGACAATAACCCTGATAAATGCTTCA
ATAATATTGAAAAAGGAAGAGTATGAGTATTCAACATTTCCGTGTCGCCCTTATTCCCTTTTTTGCGGCA
TTTTGCCTTCCTGTTTTTGCTCACCCAGAAACGCTGGTGAAAGTAAAAGATGCTGAAGATCAGTTGGGTG
CACGAGTGGGTTACATCGAACTGGATCTCAACAGCGGTAAGATCCTTGAGAGTTTTCGCCCCGAAGAACG
TTTTCCAATGATGAGCACTTTTAAAGTTCTGCTATGTGGCGCGGTATTATCCCGTATTGACGCCGGGCAA
GAGCAACTCGGTCGCCGCATACACTATTCTCAGAATGACTTGGTTGAGTACTCACCAGTCACAGAAAAGC
ATCTTACGGATGGCATGACAGTAAGAGAATTATGCAGTGCTGCCATAACCATGAGTGATAACACTGCGGC
CAACTTACTTCTGACAACGATCGGAGGACCGAAGGAGCTAACCGCTTTTTTGCACAACATGGGGGATCAT
GTAACTCGCCTTGATCGTTGGGAACCGGAGCTGAATGAAGCCATACCAAACGACGAGCGTGACACCACGA
TGCCTGTAGCAATGGCAACAACGTTGCGCAAACTATTAACTGGCGAACTACTTACTCTAGCTTCCCGGCA
ACAATTAATAGACTGGATGGAGGCGGATAAAGTTGCAGGACCACTTCTGCGCTCGGCCCTTCCGGCTGGC
TGGTTTATTGCTGATAAATCTGGAGCCGGTGAGCGTGGGTCTCGCGGTATCATTGCAGCACTGGGGCCAG
ATGGTAAGCCCTCCCGTATCGTAGTTATCTACACGACGGGGAGTCAGGCAACTATGGATGAACGAAATAG
ACAGATCGCTGAGATAGGTGCCTCACTGATTAAGCATTGGTAACTGTCAGACCAAGTTTACTCATATATA
CTTTAGATTGATTTAAAACTTCATTTTTAATTTAAAAGGATCTAGGTGAAGATCCTTTTTGATAATCTCA
TGACCAAAATCCCTTAACGTGAGTTTTCGTTCCACTGAGCGTCAGACCCCGTAGAAAAGATCAAAGGATC
TTCTTGAGATCCTTTTTTTCTGCGCGTAATCTGCTGCTTGCAAACAAAAAAACCACCGCTACCAGCGGTG
GTTTGTTTGCCGGATCAAGAGCTACCAACTCTTTTTCCGAAGGTAACTGGCTTCAGCAGAGCGCAGATAC
CAAATACTGTCCTTCTAGTGTAGCCGTAGTTAGGCCACCACTTCAAGAACTCTGTAGCACCGCCTACATA
CCTCGCTCTGCTAATCCTGTTACCAGTGGCTGCTGCCAGTGGCGATAAGTCGTGTCTTACCGGGTTGGAC
TCAAGACGATAGTTACCGGATAAGGCGCAGCGGTCGGGCTGAACGGGGGGTTCGTGCACACAGCCCAGCT
TGGAGCGAACGACCTACACCGAACTGAGATACCTACAGCGTGAGCTATGAGAAAGCGCCACGCTTCCCGA
AGGGAGAAAGGCGGACAGGTATCCGGTAAGCGGCAGGGTCGGAACAGGAGAGCGCACGAGGGAGCTTCCA
GGGGGAAACGCCTGGTATCTTTATAGTCCTGTCGGGTTTCGCCACCTCTGACTTGAGCGTCGATTTTTGT
GATGCTCGTCAGGGGGGCGGAGCCTATGGAAAAACGCCAGCAACGCGGCCTTTTTACGGTTCCTGGCCTT
TTGCTGGCCTTTTGCTCACATGT
