Features (pLannotate 1.2.2; 18 found; start..end, strand, type, name):
     12..39      +  repeat_region  AAV2 ITR (fragment): inverted terminal repeat of adeno-associated virus serotype 2 inverted
     68..95      +  repeat_region  AAV2 ITR (fragment): inverted terminal repeat of adeno-associated virus serotype 2 inverted
    206..509     +  enhancer       CMV enhancer: human cytomegalovirus immediate early enhancer
    510..713     +  promoter       CMV promoter: human cytomegalovirus (CMV) immediate early promoter
    862..889     +  intron         CMV intron (fragment): modified intron A from human cytomegalovirus (CMV)
    894..1240    +  intron         β-globin intron (fragment): internally truncated intron from human β-globin
   1244..1291    +  CDS            HBB (fragment): HBB_COLGU - Experimental evidence at transcript level: Swiss-Prot protein existence level 2. Involved in oxygen transport from the lung to the various peripheral tissues. From Colobus guereza (Mantled guereza) (Eastern black-and-white colobus monkey).
   1575..3110    +  CDS            DYRK4: DYRK4_HUMAN - Experimental evidence at protein level: Swiss-Prot protein existence level 1. Possible non-essential role in spermiogenesis. From Homo sapiens (Human).
   3195..3911    +  CDS            EGFP: EGFP is a basic (constitutively fluorescent) green fluorescent protein published in 1996, derived from Aequorea victoria. It is reported to be a rapidly-maturing weak dimer with moderate acid sensitivity.
   3929..4405    +  polyA_signal   hGH poly(A) signal: human growth hormone polyadenylation signal
   4445..4585    +  repeat_region  AAV2 ITR: inverted terminal repeat of adeno-associated virus serotype 2 inverted
   4590..4641    -  misc_feature   bom (fragment): basis of mobility region from pBR322
   4660..5115    +  rep_origin     f1 ori (sequence partly withheld): f1 bacteriophage origin of replication; arrow indicates direction of (+) strand synthesis
   5116..5165    -  misc_feature   bom (fragment): basis of mobility region from pBR322
   5267..5302    -  CDS            rop (fragment): Rop protein, which maintains plasmids at low copy number; rop
   5397..5501    +  promoter       AmpR promoter: bla
   5502..6362    +  CDS            AmpR: β-lactamase; bla; confers resistance to ampicillin, carbenicillin, and related antibiotics
   6533..7121    +  rep_origin     ori: high-copy-number ColE1/pMB1/pBR322/pUC origin of replication
>Addgene plasmid #118288 | pAAV-DYRK4-2A-GFP | addgene full sequence | sequence record 229495 | Addgene NGS Result
CCTGCAGGCAGCTGCGCGCTCGCTCGCTCACTGAGGCCGCCCGGGCGTCGGGCGACCTTTGGTCGCCCGG
CCTCAGTGAGCGAGCGAGCGCGCAGAGAGGGAGTGGCCAACTCCATCACTAGGGGTTCCTGCGGCCGCAC
GCGTCTAGTTATTAATAGTAATCAATTACGGGGTCATTAGTTCATAGCCCATATATGGAGTTCCGCGTTA
CATAACTTACGGTAAATGGCCCGCCTGGCTGACCGCCCAACGACCCCCGCCCATTGACGTCAATAATGAC
GTATGTTCCCATAGTAACGCCAATAGGGACTTTCCATTGACGTCAATGGGTGGAGTATTTACGGTAAACT
GCCCACTTGGCAGTACATCAAGTGTATCATATGCCAAGTACGCCCCCTATTGACGTCAATGACGGTAAAT
GGCCCGCCTGGCATTATGCCCAGTACATGACCTTATGGGACTTTCCTACTTGGCAGTACATCTACGTATT
AGTCATCGCTATTACCATGGTGATGCGGTTTTGGCAGTACATCAATGGGCGTGGATAGCGGTTTGACTCA
CGGGGATTTCCAAGTCTCCACCCCATTGACGTCAATGGGAGTTTGTTTTGGCACCAAAATCAACGGGACT
TTCCAAAATGTCGTAACAACTCCGCCCCATTGACGCAAATGGGCGGTAGGCGTGTACGGTGGGAGGTCTA
TATAAGCAGAGCTCGTTTAGTGAACCGTCAGATCGCCTGGAGACGCCATCCACGCTGTTTTGACCTCCAT
AGAAGACACCGGGACCGATCCAGCCTCCGCGGATTCGAATCCCGGCCGGGAACGGTGCATTGGAACGCGG
ATTCCCCGTGCCAAGAGTGACGTAAGTACCGCCTATAGAGTCTATAGGCCCACAAAAAATGCTTTCTTCT
TTTAATATACTTTTTTGTTTATCTTATTTCTAATACTTTCCCTAATCTCTTTCTTTCAGGGCAATAATGA
TACAATGTATCATGCCTCTTTGCACCATTCTAAAGAATAACAGTGATAATTTCTGGGTTAAGGCAATAGC
AATATTTCTGCATATAAATATTTCTGCATATAAATTGTAACTGATGTAAGAGGTTTCATATTGCTAATAG
CAGCTACAATCCAGCTACCATTCTGCTTTTATTTTATGGTTGGGATAAGGCTGGATTATTCTGAGTCCAA
GCTAGGCCCTTTTGCTAATCATGTTCATACCTCTTATCTTCCTCCCACAGCTCCTGGGCAACGTGCTGGT
CTGTGTGCTGGCCCATCACTTTGGCAAAGAATTGGGATTCGAACATCGATTGAATTCCCCGGGGATCCAT
GAGGACGTCCAAGGCTCAGTCGGAGGTTGAGAGTAAGCCTTTGGGTCACCTCCAGAAGCCATCCTCCAAG
AACAAGAAGCTGAGAGTGAACCGATGTCCACAAAAGATTCCAAGTAACACGGCGTTCCCTTTTGTGGACA
CAAAGGGGAAGAGGAACACAGTTAACTTCCCCCAGATTGGCAACAAAGTCCCATCAAAGGGGCCCATGCA
GTATCAGGAAAATCAAATTCATAATCAAGTGCTATCCTCTGAACTCAAGACTTCAGAAATACCTTTCAAC
ATTAACACCAAAGCCCAAGACACCAAGCCACACCCAGAACTACAAAAGAAGCACAAAGTCCCTCTTACAG
TAGCAGAGGCCCTAAAGTTCTTTAAGAATCAGCTGTCCCCTTATGAGCAAAGCGAAATCCTGGGCTACTC
AGAGCTGTGGTTCCTGGGCCTTGAAGCCAAGAAGCTCAACGTGGTTCCAGAGAAGTTCAGCAAGACAAGC
TTTGATGATGAGCACGGTTCCTATATGAAGGTCCTGCATGACCACATTGCCTACCGATATGAGGTTCTGG
AGATGATCGGGAAAGGGTCCTTTGGACAGGTGGCCAAGTGCTTGGATCACAAAAACAATGAGTTGGTGGC
CCTGAAAATCATCAGGAACAAAAAGAGATTTCACCATCAGGCTCTGGTGGAGCTGAAGATCCTGGAAGCC
CTCAGAAGGAAGGACAAAGACAACAACCACAATGTGGTCCACATGAAGGATTTCTTCTACTTCCGGAATC
ACCTCTGTATCACCTTTGAGCTCCTGGGAATCAACCTGTATGAGTTGATGAAGAACAACAGCTTTCATGG
CTTCAATCTGTCCATAGTTCGGCGCTTCACCTTTTCCATTTTGAAATGCTTACACATGCTTTATGTAGAG
AAAATCATCCACTGTGACCTCAAGCCGGAAAATATTGTGCTATACCAGAGGGGCCAAGTCACTGTTAAAG
TTATTGACTTTGGGTCAAGCTGTTATGAACACCAGAAAGTGTATACGTACATCCAAAGTCGTTTCTACCG
ATCCCCAGAGGTGATTCTGGGACACCCCTATAACATGGCCATTGACATGTGGAGCCTGGGCTGCATCATG
GCGGAGCTGTACACCGGATACCCACTGTTCCCTGGGGAGAACGAGGTGGAGCAGCTGGCTTGCATCATGG
AGGTGCTGGGCCTGCCACCTGCCCACTTCACCCAGACAGCCTCCAGGAGACAGGTATTCTTTGATTCCAA
AGGTCTTCCCAAAAATATAAACAACAACAGAGGGGGAAAAAGATACCCAGATTCCAAGGATCTCACGATG
GTGGTGAAAACCTACGATTCCAGCTTCCTGGACTTTCTCAGAAGGTGGGAGCCTTCTCTGCGCATGACCC
CCGAGCAGGCCCTCAAGCATGCCTGGATTCACGAGCCGAGGAAATTCAAACCACGGCCCAAGCCACAGAT
ATTAAGGAAGCCTGGTGCCAGTATTTCCTCTGAGATAAGCACGGAAAAGGCTGAAGAGCAACAGGCCAGC
AAAGGCAAAAAAGATGAGGCTACCAAAGAAACTACAGACAAATTGAAGGACGAAGCTGAGAAGCACCTTG
AGAATTCGGGCAAACAGCAGAGCTCTGTGGAGCACACAGCAGACACCATCCAGCTGCCTCACCTAACAGA
AGCTTCTGGAAAGTCAGAGACTGTTGCTGGGTCAGAGATGTCCGCAGAACAGCAGAGCACCTCCTCCCCC
AAGAGCACAAACATCTTACCACCCATCGTGACCGGTGAAGGCCGCGGCAGCCTGCTGACCTGCGGCGATG
TGGAAGAAAACCCGGGCCCGGCGCCGGGCAGCACTAGTCGGAAGCTTGTGAGCAAGGGCGAGGAGCTGTT
CACCGGGGTGGTGCCCATCCTGGTCGAGCTGGACGGCGACGTAAACGGCCACAAGTTCAGCGTGTCCGGC
GAGGGCGAGGGCGATGCCACCTACGGCAAGCTGACCCTGAAGTTCATCTGCACCACCGGCAAGCTGCCCG
TGCCCTGGCCCACCCTCGTGACCACCCTGACCTACGGCGTGCAGTGCTTCAGCCGCTACCCCGACCACAT
GAAGCAGCACGACTTCTTCAAGTCCGCCATGCCCGAAGGCTACGTCCAGGAGCGCACCATCTTCTTCAAG
GACGACGGCAACTACAAGACCCGCGCCGAGGTGAAGTTCGAGGGCGACACCCTGGTGAACCGCATCGAGC
TGAAGGGCATCGACTTCAAGGAGGACGGCAACATCCTGGGGCACAAGCTGGAGTACAACTACAACAGCCA
CAACGTCTATATCATGGCCGACAAGCAGAAGAACGGCATCAAGGTGAACTTCAAGATCCGCCACAACATC
GAGGACGGCAGCGTGCAGCTCGCCGACCACTACCAGCAGAACACCCCCATCGGCGACGGCCCCGTGCTGC
TGCCCGACAACCACTACCTGAGCACCCAGTCCGCCCTGAGCAAAGACCCCAACGAGAAGCGCGATCACAT
GGTCCTGCTGGAGTTCGTGACCGCCGCCGGGATCACTCTCGGCATGGACGAGCTGTACAAGTAACTCGAG
AGATCTACGGGTGGCATCCCTGTGACCCCTCCCCAGTGCCTCTCCTGGCCCTGGAAGTTGCCACTCCAGT
GCCCACCAGCCTTGTCCTAATAAAATTAAGTTGCATCATTTTGTCTGACTAGGTGTCCTTCTATAATATT
ATGGGGTGGAGGGGGGTGGTATGGAGCAAGGGGCAAGTTGGGAAGACAACCTGTAGGGCCTGCGGGGTCT
ATTGGGAACCAAGCTGGAGTGCAGTGGCACAATCTTGGCTCACTGCAATCTCCGCCTCCTGGGTTCAAGC
GATTCTCCTGCCTCAGCCTCCCGAGTTGTTGGGATTCCAGGCATGCATGACCAGGCTCAGCTAATTTTTG
TTTTTTTGGTAGAGACGGGGTTTCACCATATTGGCCAGGCTGGTCTCCAACTCCTAATCTCAGGTGATCT
ACCCACCTTGGCCTCCCAAATTGCTGGGATTACAGGCGTGAACCACTGCTCCCTTCCCTGTCCTTCTGAT
TTTGTAGGTAACCACGTGCGGACCGAGCGGCCGCAGGAACCCCTAGTGATGGAGTTGGCCACTCCCTCTC
TGCGCGCTCGCTCGCTCACTGAGGCCGGGCGACCAAAGGTCGCCCGACGCCCGGGCTTTGCCCGGGCGGC
CTCAGTGAGCGAGCGAGCGCGCAGCTGCCTGCAGGGGCGCCTGATGCGGTATTTTCTCCTTACGCATCTG
TGCGGTATTTCACACCGCATA
[95 nt withheld, positions 4642-4736]
T
[46 nt withheld, positions 4738-4783]
C
[141 nt withheld, positions 4785-4925]
CCTTTGACGTTGGAGTCCACGTTCTTT
[37 nt withheld, positions 4953-4989]
ACTCTATCTCGGGCTATTCTTTTGATTTATAAGGGATTTTGCCGATTTCGGTCTATTGGTTAAAAAATGA
GCTGATTTAACAAAAATTTAACGCGAATTTTAACAAAATATTAACGTTTACAATTTTATGGTGCACTCTC
AGTACAATCTGCTCTGATGCCGCATAGTTAAGCCAGCCCCGACACCCGCCAACACCCGCTGACGCGCCCT
GACGGGCTTGTCTGCTCCCGGCATCCGCTTACAGACAAGCTGTGACCGTCTCCGGGAGCTGCATGTGTCA
GAGGTTTTCACCGTCATCACCGAAACGCGCGAGACGAAAGGGCCTCGTGATACGCCTATTTTTATAGGTT
AATGTCATGATAATAATGGTTTCTTAGACGTCAGGTGGCACTTTTCGGGGAAATGTGCGCGGAACCCCTA
TTTGTTTATTTTTCTAAATACATTCAAATATGTATCCGCTCATGAGACAATAACCCTGATAAATGCTTCA
ATAATATTGAAAAAGGAAGAGTATGAGTATTCAACATTTCCGTGTCGCCCTTATTCCCTTTTTTGCGGCA
TTTTGCCTTCCTGTTTTTGCTCACCCAGAAACGCTGGTGAAAGTAAAAGATGCTGAAGATCAGTTGGGTG
CACGAGTGGGTTACATCGAACTGGATCTCAACAGCGGTAAGATCCTTGAGAGTTTTCGCCCCGAAGAACG
TTTTCCAATGATGAGCACTTTTAAAGTTCTGCTATGTGGCGCGGTATTATCCCGTATTGACGCCGGGCAA
GAGCAACTCGGTCGCCGCATACACTATTCTCAGAATGACTTGGTTGAGTACTCACCAGTCACAGAAAAGC
ATCTTACGGATGGCATGACAGTAAGAGAATTATGCAGTGCTGCCATAACCATGAGTGATAACACTGCGGC
CAACTTACTTCTGACAACGATCGGAGGACCGAAGGAGCTAACCGCTTTTTTGCACAACATGGGGGATCAT
GTAACTCGCCTTGATCGTTGGGAACCGGAGCTGAATGAAGCCATACCAAACGACGAGCGTGACACCACGA
TGCCTGTAGCAATGGCAACAACGTTGCGCAAACTATTAACTGGCGAACTACTTACTCTAGCTTCCCGGCA
ACAATTAATAGACTGGATGGAGGCGGATAAAGTTGCAGGACCACTTCTGCGCTCGGCCCTTCCGGCTGGC
TGGTTTATTGCTGATAAATCTGGAGCCGGTGAGCGTGGGTCTCGCGGTATCATTGCAGCACTGGGGCCAG
ATGGTAAGCCCTCCCGTATCGTAGTTATCTACACGACGGGGAGTCAGGCAACTATGGATGAACGAAATAG
ACAGATCGCTGAGATAGGTGCCTCACTGATTAAGCATTGGTAACTGTCAGACCAAGTTTACTCATATATA
CTTTAGATTGATTTAAAACTTCATTTTTAATTTAAAAGGATCTAGGTGAAGATCCTTTTTGATAATCTCA
TGACCAAAATCCCTTAACGTGAGTTTTCGTTCCACTGAGCGTCAGACCCCGTAGAAAAGATCAAAGGATC
TTCTTGAGATCCTTTTTTTCTGCGCGTAATCTGCTGCTTGCAAACAAAAAAACCACCGCTACCAGCGGTG
GTTTGTTTGCCGGATCAAGAGCTACCAACTCTTTTTCCGAAGGTAACTGGCTTCAGCAGAGCGCAGATAC
CAAATACTGTTCTTCTAGTGTAGCCGTAGTTAGGCCACCACTTCAAGAACTCTGTAGCACCGCCTACATA
CCTCGCTCTGCTAATCCTGTTACCAGTGGCTGCTGCCAGTGGCGATAAGTCGTGTCTTACCGGGTTGGAC
TCAAGACGATAGTTACCGGATAAGGCGCAGCGGTCGGGCTGAACGGGGGGTTCGTGCACACAGCCCAGCT
TGGAGCGAACGACCTACACCGAACTGAGATACCTACAGCGTGAGCTATGAGAAAGCGCCACGCTTCCCGA
AGGGAGAAAGGCGGACAGGTATCCGGTAAGCGGCAGGGTCGGAACAGGAGAGCGCACGAGGGAGCTTCCA
GGGGGAAACGCCTGGTATCTTTATAGTCCTGTCGGGTTTCGCCACCTCTGACTTGAGCGTCGATTTTTGT
GATGCTCGTCAGGGGGGCGGAGCCTATGGAAAAACGCCAGCAACGCGGCCTTTTTACGGTTCCTGGCCTT
TTGCTGGCCTTTTGCTCACATGT
